Addgene plasmid #144493: TFORF3017
Purpose: Lentiviral vector for overexpressing transcription factor ORFs with unique 24-bp barcodes. Barcodes facilitate identification of transcription factors in pooled screens.
Depositing lab: Feng Zhang. Depositing organization: Broad Institute. Publication: A transcription factor atlas of directed differentiation. Joung J, Ma S, Tay T, Geiger-Schuller KR, Kirchgatterer PC, Verdine VK, Guo B, Arias-Garcia MA, Allen WE, Singh A, Kuksenko O, Abudayyeh OO, Gootenberg JS, Fu Z, Macrae RK, Buenrostro JD, Regev A, Zhang F. Cell. 2023 Jan 5;186(1):209-229.e26. doi: 10.1016/j.cell.2022.11.026. PubMed 36608654.
Backbone
  Vector backbone: pLX_TRC317
  Backbone manufacturer: Broad Institute Genetic Perturbation Platform
  Backbone size w/o insert (bp): 8264
  Vector type: Mammalian Expression, Lentiviral
  Selectable markers: Puromycin
Growth in bacteria
  Bacterial resistance: Ampicillin, 100 μg/mL
  Growth temperature: 37°C
  Growth strain: NEB Stable
  Copy number: High Copy
Gene/Insert
  Gene/Insert name: ETV4
  Species: H. sapiens (human)
  Insert size (bp): 827
  Entrez Gene: ETV4 (a.k.a. E1A-F, E1AF, PEA3, PEAS3)
  Promoter: EF1a
  Tag / fusion protein: V5 (C terminal on insert)
  Cloning method: Gateway Cloning
  Sequencing primers: 5′ GGGTGGAGACTGAAGTTAGGCCAG; 3′ CACATAGCGTAAAAGGAGCAACATAG
Resource information
  A portion of this plasmid was derived from a plasmid made by: Broad Institute Genetic Perturbation Platform
Terms and licenses: Academic/Nonprofit Terms; Industry Terms: Not Available to Industry
Depositor comments: NM_001261439.1 Please test multiple small colonies in case of plasmid recombination. To make this collection available in a timely manner, a portion of this collection was not fully sequenced by Addgene. If an Addgene verified full plasmid sequence is not available, please contact us prior to placing an order to request the full sequence.
How to cite: TFORF3017 was a gift from Feng Zhang (Addgene plasmid # 144493 ; http://n2t.net/addgene:144493 ; RRID:Addgene_144493)
