[The description below was written by a language model from this plasmid's Addgene catalogue record and pLannotate feature annotations shown in this document.]
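Description:
TFORF3017 is a lentiviral mammalian expression plasmid built on the pLX_TRC317 backbone and belongs to a barcoded collection of transcription factor open reading frames. It carries a human ETV4 ORF (also known as PEA3 or E1AF; a short isoform, with a recorded insert size of 827 bp) introduced by Gateway cloning. In bacteria the roughly 9.1 kb plasmid replicates from a high-copy ColE1/pUC-type origin and is selected with ampicillin through the bla gene. An f1 origin and remnants of lac and T7/T3 cloning-vector sequence are also present. The depositor notes that the plasmid can recombine, which is common for LTR-containing vectors.

The viral portion has a third-generation, self-inactivating layout. An RSV promoter drives a truncated HIV-1 5' LTR, followed by the Ψ packaging signal with a partial gag sequence, the RRE for Rev-dependent nuclear export, a cPPT/CTS and a ΔU3 3' LTR with a downstream SV40 polyadenylation signal. Two expression units lie between the LTRs. An SV40 early promoter drives puromycin N-acetyltransferase for selecting transduced cells. The human EF-1α promoter drives ETV4, which is flanked by attB1 and attB2 sites and fused in frame to a C-terminal V5 epitope tag. A WPRE downstream enhances transcript expression.

According to the catalogue entry, each construct in the collection also carries a unique 24-bp barcode, although the feature table does not annotate it. The barcode identifies the overexpressed factor by sequencing, so the vector suits pooled overexpression screens, such as those looking for transcription factors that direct cell differentiation. It can also be used for individual ETV4 overexpression.
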