Features (pLannotate 1.2.2; 34 found; start..end, strand, type, name):
      5..231     +  promoter       RSV promoter: Rous sarcoma virus enhancer/promoter
    232..412     +  LTR            5' LTR (truncated): truncated 5' long terminal repeat (LTR) from HIV-1
    459..584     +  misc_feature   HIV-1 Ψ: packaging signal of human immunodeficiency virus type 1
    568..931     +  CDS            HIV-1 gag (fragment): gag protein from human immunodeficiency virus 1; gag
   1077..1310    +  misc_feature   RRE: The Rev response element (RRE) of HIV-1 allows for Rev-dependent mRNA export from the nucleus to the cytoplasm.
   1687..1713    +  CDS            Rev (fragment): human immunodeficiency virus 1 (HIV-1) Rev protein; rev; enhances nuclear export of unspliced and incompletely spliced viral mRNAs
   1720..1743    +  promoter       SV40 promoter (fragment): SV40 early promoter
   1744..1815    +  promoter       SV40 promoter (fragment): SV40 enhancer and early promoter
   1839..1974    +  rep_origin     SV40 ori: SV40 origin of replication
   2020..2616    +  CDS            PuroR (fragment): puromycin N-acetyltransferase; pac from Streptomyces; confers resistance to puromycin
   2665..2782    +  misc_feature   cPPT/CTS: central polypurine tract and central termination sequence of HIV-1
   2847..2913    +  CDS            small t antigen (fragment): SV40 (simian virus 40) small t antigen
   2920..4098    +  promoter       EF-1α promoter: strong constitutive promoter for human elongation factor EF-1α
   4119..4136    +  protein_bind   attB1 (fragment): mutant version of attB; core recombination site for the Gateway® BP reaction BP Clonase™
   4142..4762    +  CDS            ETV4 (fragment): ETV4_HUMAN - Also known as E1AF, PEA3. Experimental evidence at protein level: Swiss-Prot protein existence level 1. (Microbial infection) Binds to the enhancer of the adenovirus E1A gene and acts as a transcriptional activator; the core-binding sequence is 5'-[AC]GGA[AT]GT-3'. From Homo sapiens (Human).
   4764..4788    -  protein_bind   attB2: mutant version of attB; recombination site for the Gateway® BP reaction BP Clonase™
   4796..4837    +  CDS            V5 tag: epitope tag from simian virus 5
   4853..4906    +  promoter       U6 promoter (fragment): RNA polymerase III promoter for human U6 snRNA
   4948..5536    +  misc_feature   WPRE: woodchuck hepatitis virus posttranscriptional regulatory element
   5587..5606    +  misc_feature   cPPT/CTS (fragment): central polypurine tract and central termination sequence of HIV-1
   5608..5841    +  LTR            3' LTR (ΔU3): self-inactivating 3' long terminal repeat (LTR) from HIV-1
   5919..6040    +  polyA_signal   SV40 poly(A) signal: SV40 polyadenylation signal
   6080..6215    +  rep_origin     SV40 ori: SV40 origin of replication
   6236..6254    -  promoter       T7 promoter: promoter for bacteriophage T7 RNA polymerase
   6262..6417    +  CDS            lacZα (fragment): LacZα fragment of β-galactosidase; lacZ fragment
   6422..6850    +  rep_origin     f1 ori (sequence partly withheld): f1 bacteriophage origin of replication; arrow indicates direction of (+) strand synthesis
   6903..7007    +  promoter       AmpR promoter: bla
   7008..7868    +  CDS            AmpR: β-lactamase; bla; confers resistance to ampicillin, carbenicillin, and related antibiotics
   8039..8627    +  rep_origin     ori: high-copy-number ColE1/pMB1/pBR322/pUC origin of replication
   8810..8902    +  CDS            lacI (fragment): lac repressor; lacI; The lac repressor binds to the lac operator to inhibit transcription in E. coli. This inhibition can be relieved by adding lactose or isopropyl-β-D-thiogalactopyranoside (IPTG).
   8915..8936    +  protein_bind   CAP binding site: CAP binding activates transcription in the presence of cAMP. E. coli catabolite activator protein
   8951..8981    +  promoter       lac promoter: promoter for the E. coli lac operon
   8989..9005    +  protein_bind   lac operator: The lac repressor binds to the lac operator to inhibit transcription in E. coli. This inhibition can be relieved by adding lactose or isopropyl-β-D-thiogalactopyranoside (IPTG). lac repressor encoded by lacI
   9050..9068    +  promoter       T3 promoter: promoter for bacteriophage T3 RNA polymerase
>Addgene plasmid #144493 | TFORF3017 | addgene full sequence | sequence record 407366 | Addgene NGS Result
TTAATGTAGTCTTATGCAATACTCTTGTAGTCTTGCAACATGGTAACGATGAGTTAGCAACATGCCTTAC
AAGGAGAGAAAAAGCACCGTGCATGCCGATTGGTGGAAGTAAGGTGGTACGATCGTGCCTTATTAGGAAG
GCAACAGACGGGTCTGACATGGATTGGACGAACCACTGAATTGCCGCATTGCAGAGATATTGTATTTAAG
TGCCTAGCTCGATACATAAACGGGTCTCTCTGGTTAGACCAGATCTGAGCCTGGGAGCTCTCTGGCTAAC
TAGGGAACCCACTGCTTAAGCCTCAATAAAGCTTGCCTTGAGTGCTTCAAGTAGTGTGTGCCCGTCTGTT
GTGTGACTCTGGTAACTAGAGATCCCTCAGACCCTTTTAGTCAGTGTGGAAAATCTCTAGCAGTGGCGCC
CGAACAGGGACTTGAAAGCGAAAGGGAAACCAGAGGAGCTCTCTCGACGCAGGACTCGGCTTGCTGAAGC
GCGCACGGCAAGAGGCGAGGGGCGGCGACTGGTGAGTACGCCAAAAATTTTGACTAGCGGAGGCTAGAAG
GAGAGAGATGGGTGCGAGAGCGTCAGTATTAAGCGGGGGAGAATTAGATCGCGATGGGAAAAAATTCGGT
TAAGGCCAGGGGGAAAGAAAAAATATAAATTAAAACATATAGTATGGGCAAGCAGGGAGCTAGAACGATT
CGCAGTTAATCCTGGCCTGTTAGAAACATCAGAAGGCTGTAGACAAATACTGGGACAGCTACAACCATCC
CTTCAGACAGGATCAGAAGAACTTAGATCATTATATAATACAGTAGCAACCCTCTATTGTGTGCATCAAA
GGATAGAGATAAAAGACACCAAGGAAGCTTTAGACAAGATAGAGGAAGAGCAAAACAAAAGTAAGACCAC
CGCACAGCAAGCGGCCGCTGATCTTCAGACCTGGAGGAGGAGATATGAGGGACAATTGGAGAAGTGAATT
ATATAAATATAAAGTAGTAAAAATTGAACCATTAGGAGTAGCACCCACCAAGGCAAAGAGAAGAGTGGTG
CAGAGAGAAAAAAGAGCAGTGGGAATAGGAGCTTTGTTCCTTGGGTTCTTGGGAGCAGCAGGAAGCACTA
TGGGCGCAGCGTCAATGACGCTGACGGTACAGGCCAGACAATTATTGTCTGGTATAGTGCAGCAGCAGAA
CAATTTGCTGAGGGCTATTGAGGCGCAACAGCATCTGTTGCAACTCACAGTCTGGGGCATCAAGCAGCTC
CAGGCAAGAATCCTGGCTGTGGAAAGATACCTAAAGGATCAACAGCTCCTGGGGATTTGGGGTTGCTCTG
GAAAACTCATTTGCACCACTGCTGTGCCTTGGAATGCTAGTTGGAGTAATAAATCTCTGGAACAGATTTG
GAATCACACGACCTGGATGGAGTGGGACAGAGAAATTAACAATTACACAAGCTTAATACACTCCTTAATT
GAAGAATCGCAAAACCAGCAAGAAAAGAATGAACAAGAATTATTGGAATTAGATAAATGGGCAAGTTTGT
GGAATTGGTTTAACATAACAAATTGGCTGTGGTATATAAAATTATTCATAATGATAGTAGGAGGCTTGGT
AGGTTTAAGAATAGTTTTTGCTGTACTTTCTATAGTGAATAGAGTTAGGCAGGGATATTCACCATTATCG
TTTCAGACCCACCTCCCAACCCCGAGGGGACCCATGCATTGCATCTCAATTAGTCAGCAACCAGGTGTGG
AAAGTCCCCAGGCTCCCCAGCAGGCAGAAGTATGCAAAGCATGCGTCTCAATTAGTCAGCAACCATAGTC
CCGCCCCTAACTCCGCCCATCCCGCCCCTAACTCCGCCCAGTTCCGCCCATTCTCCGCCCCATGGCTGAC
TAATTTTTTTTATTTATGCAGAGGCCGAGGCCGCCTCGGCCTCTGAGCTATTCCAGAAGTAGTGAGGAGG
CTTTTTTGGAGGCCTAGGCTTTTGCAAAAAGCTTTCTAGAGGTACCACCGGAGCTTACCATGACCGAGTA
CAAGCCCACGGTGCGCCTCGCCACCCGCGACGACGTCCCCAGGGCCGTACGCACCCTCGCCGCCGCGTTC
GCCGACTACCCCGCCACGCGCCACACCGTCGATCCGGACCGCCACATCGAGCGGGTCACCGAGCTGCAAG
AACTCTTCCTCACGCGCGTCGGGCTCGACATCGGCAAGGTGTGGGTCGCGGACGACGGCGCCGCCGTGGC
GGTCTGGACCACGCCGGAGAGCGTCGAAGCGGGGGCGGTGTTCGCCGAGATCGGCCCGCGCATGGCCGAG
TTGAGCGGTTCCCGGCTGGCCGCGCAGCAACAGATGGAAGGCCTCCTGGCGCCGCACCGGCCCAAGGAGC
CCGCGTGGTTCCTGGCCACCGTCGGCGTCTCGCCCGACCACCAGGGCAAGGGTCTGGGCAGCGCCGTCGT
GCTCCCCGGAGTGGAGGCGGCCGAGCGCGCCGGGGTGCCCGCCTTCCTGGAGACCTCCGCGCCCCGCAAC
CTCCCCTTCTACGAGCGGCTCGGCTTCACCGTCACCGCCGACGTCGAGGTGCCCGAAGGACCGCGCACCT
GGTGCATGACCCGCAAGCCCGGTGCCAGTTAACGAATTCTAGATCTTGAGACAAATGGCAGTATTCATCC
ACAATTTTAAAAGAAAAGGGGGGATTGGGGGGTACAGTGCAGGGGAAAGAATAGTAGACATAATAGCAAC
AGACATACAAACTAAAGAATTACAAAAACAAATTACAAAAATTCAAAATTTTCGGGTTTATTACAGGGAC
AGCAGAGATCCACTTTGGCGCCGGCTCGAGGCCTGCAGGTGCAAAGATGGATAAAGTTTTAAACAGAGAG
GAATCTTTGCAGCTAATGGACCTTCTAGGTCTTGAAAGGAGTGGGAATTGGCTCCGGTGCCCGTCAGTGG
GCAGAGCGCACATCGCCCACAGTCCCCGAGAAGTTGGGGGGAGGGGTCGGCAATTGAACCGGTGCCTAGA
GAAGGTGGCGCGGGGTAAACTGGGAAAGTGATGTCGTGTACTGGCTCCGCCTTTTTCCCGAGGGTGGGGG
AGAACCGTATATAAGTGCAGTAGTCGCCGTGAACGTTCTTTTTCGCAACGGGTTTGCCGCCAGAACACAG
GTAAGTGCCGTGTGTGGTTCCCGCGGGCCTGGCCTCTTTACGGGTTATGGCCCTTGCGTGCCTTGAATTA
CTTCCACCTGGCTGCAGTACGTGATTCTTGATCCCGAGCTTCGGGTTGGAAGTGGGTGGGAGAGTTCGAG
GCCTTGCGCTTAAGGAGCCCCTTCGCCTCGTGCTTGAGTTGAGGCCTGGCCTGGGCGCTGGGGCCGCCGC
GTGCGAATCTGGTGGCACCTTCGCGCCTGTCTCGCTGCTTTCGATAAGTCTCTAGCCATTTAAAATTTTT
GATGACCTGCTGCGACGCTTTTTTTCTGGCAAGATAGTCTTGTAAATGCGGGCCAAGATCTGCACACTGG
TATTTCGGTTTTTGGGGCCGCGGGCGGCGACGGGGCCCGTGCGTCCCAGCGCACATGTTCGGCGAGGCGG
GGCCTGCGAGCGCGGCCACCGAGAATCGGACGGGGGTAGTCTCAAGCTGGCCGGCCTGCTCTGGTGCCTG
GCCTCGCGCCGCCGTGTATCGCCCCGCCCTGGGCGGCAAGGCTGGCCCGGTCGGCACCAGTTGCGTGAGC
GGAAAGATGGCCGCTTCCCGGCCCTGCTGCAGGGAGCTCAAAATGGAGGACGCGGCGCTCGGGAGAGCGG
GCGGGTGAGTCACCCACACAAAGGAAAAGGGCCTTTCCGTCCTCAGCCGTCGCTTCATGTGACTCCACGG
AGTACCGGGCGCCGTCCAGGCACCTCGATTAGTTCTCGAGCTTTTGGAGTACGTCGTCTTTAGGTTGGGG
GGAGGGGTTTTATGCGATGGAGTTTCCCCACACTGAGTGGGTGGAGACTGAAGTTAGGCCAGCTTGGCAC
TTGATGTAATTCTCCTTGGAATTTGCCCTTTTTGAGTTTGGATCTTGGTTCATTCTCAAGCCTCAGACAG
TGGTTCAAAGTTTTTTTCTTCCATTTCAGGTGTCGTGAGGCTAGCATCGATTGATCAACAAGTTTGTACA
AAAAAGTTGGCATGTACCTCCACACAGAGGGCTTCTCTGGGCCCTCTCCAGGTGACGGGGCCATGGGCTA
TGGCTATGAGAAACCTCTGCGACCATTCCCAGATGATGTCTGCGTTGTCCCTGAGAAATTTGAAGGAGAC
ATCAAGCAGGAAGGGGTCGGTGCATTTCGAGAGGGGCCGCCCTACCAGCGCCGGGGTGCCCTGCAGCTGT
GGCAATTTCTGGTGGCCTTGCTGGATGACCCAACAAATGCCCATTTCATTGCCTGGACGGGCCGGGGAAT
GGAGTTCAAGCTCATTGAGCCTGAGGAGGTCGCCAGGCTCTGGGGCATCCAGAAGAACCGGCCAGCCATG
AATTACGACAAGCTGAGCCGCTCGCTCCGATACTATTATGAGAAAGGCATCATGCAGAAGGTGGCTGGTG
AGCGTTACGTGTACAAGTTTGTGTGTGAGCCCGAGGCCCTCTTCTCTTTGGCCTTCCCGGACAATCAGCG
TCCAGCTCTCAAGGCTGAGTTTGACCGGCCTGTCAGTGAGGAGGACACAGTCCCTTTGTCCCACTTGGAT
GAGAGCCCCGCCTACCTCCCAGAGCTGGCTGGCCCCGCCCAGCCATTTGGCCCCAAGGGTGGCTACTCTT
ACTACCCAACTTTCTTGTACAAAGTGGTTGATATCGGTAAGCCTATCCCTAACCCTCTCCTCGGTCTCGA
TTCTACGTAGTAATGAACTAGTCCGTAACTTGAAAGTATTTCGATTTCTTGGCTTTATATATCTTGTGGA
AAGGACGAATAGCCTCATCACGTTTCCTCCGAACGCGTTAAGTCGACAATCAACCTCTGGATTACAAAAT
TTGTGAAAGATTGACTGGTATTCTTAACTATGTTGCTCCTTTTACGCTATGTGGATACGCTGCTTTAATG
CCTTTGTATCATGCTATTGCTTCCCGTATGGCTTTCATTTTCTCCTCCTTGTATAAATCCTGGTTGCTGT
CTCTTTATGAGGAGTTGTGGCCCGTTGTCAGGCAACGTGGCGTGGTGTGCACTGTGTTTGCTGACGCAAC
CCCCACTGGTTGGGGCATTGCCACCACCTGTCAGCTCCTTTCCGGGACTTTCGCTTTCCCCCTCCCTATT
GCCACGGCGGAACTCATCGCCGCCTGCCTTGCCCGCTGCTGGACAGGGGCTCGGCTGTTGGGCACTGACA
ATTCCGTGGTGTTGTCGGGGAAATCATCGTCCTTTCCTTGGCTGCTCGCCTGTGTTGCCACCTGGATTCT
GCGCGGGACGTCCTTCTGCTACGTCCCTTCGGCCCTCAATCCAGCGGACCTTCCTTCCCGCGGCCTGCTG
CCGGCTCTGCGGCCTCTTCCGCGTCTTCGCCTTCGCCCTCAGACGAGTCGGATCTCCCTTTGGGCCGCCT
CCCCGCGTCGACTTTAAGACCAATGACTTACAAGGCAGCTGTAGATCTTAGCCACTTTTTAAAAGAAAAG
GGGGGACTGGAAGGGCTAATTCACTCCCAACGAAGACAAGATCTGCTTTTTGCTTGTACTGGGTCTCTCT
GGTTAGACCAGATCTGAGCCTGGGAGCTCTCTGGCTAACTAGGGAACCCACTGCTTAAGCCTCAATAAAG
CTTGCCTTGAGTGCTTCAAGTAGTGTGTGCCCGTCTGTTGTGTGACTCTGGTAACTAGAGATCCCTCAGA
CCCTTTTAGTCAGTGTGGAAAATCTCTAGCAGTACGTATAGTAGTTCATGTCATCTTATTATTCAGTATT
TATAACTTGCAAAGAAATGAATATCAGAGAGTGAGAGGAACTTGTTTATTGCAGCTTATAATGGTTACAA
ATAAAGCAATAGCATCACAAATTTCACAAATAAAGCATTTTTTTCACTGCATTCTAGTTGTGGTTTGTCC
AAACTCATCAATGTATCTTATCATGTCTGGCTCTAGCTATCCCGCCCCTAACTCCGCCCATCCCGCCCCT
AACTCCGCCCAGTTCCGCCCATTCTCCGCCCCATGGCTGACTAATTTTTTTTATTTATGCAGAGGCCGAG
GCCGCCTCGGCCTCTGAGCTATTCCAGAAGTAGTGAGGAGGCTTTTTTGGAGGCCTAGGGACGTACCCAA
TTCGCCCTATAGTGAGTCGTATTACGCGCGCTCACTGGCCGTCGTTTTACAACGTCGTGACTGGGAAAAC
CCTGGCGTTACCCAACTTAATCGCCTTGCAGCACATCCCCCTTTCGCCAGCTGGCGTAATAGCGAAGAGG
CCCGCACCGATCGCCCTTCCCAACAGTTGCGCAGCCTGAATGGCGAATGGG
[124 nt withheld, positions 6422-6545]
C
[91 nt withheld, positions 6547-6637]
A
[49 nt withheld, positions 6639-6687]
CCTTTGACGTTGGAGTCCACGTTCTTT
[37 nt withheld, positions 6715-6751]
ACCCTATCTCGGTCTATTCTTTTGATTTATAAGGGATTTTGCCGATTTCGGCCTATTGGTTAAAAAATGA
GCTGATTTAACAAAAATTTAACGCGAATTTTAACAAAATATTAACGCTTACAATTTAGGTGGCACTTTTC
GGGGAAATGTGCGCGGAACCCCTATTTGTTTATTTTTCTAAATACATTCAAATATGTATCCGCTCATGAG
ACAATAACCCTGATAAATGCTTCAATAATATTGAAAAAGGAAGAGTATGAGTATTCAACATTTCCGTGTC
GCCCTTATTCCCTTTTTTGCGGCATTTTGCCTTCCTGTTTTTGCTCACCCAGAAACGCTGGTGAAAGTAA
AAGATGCTGAAGATCAGTTGGGTGCACGAGTGGGTTACATCGAACTGGATCTCAACAGCGGTAAGATCCT
TGAGAGTTTTCGCCCCGAAGAACGTTTTCCAATGATGAGCACTTTTAAAGTTCTGCTATGTGGCGCGGTA
TTATCCCGTATTGACGCCGGGCAAGAGCAACTCGGTCGCCGCATACACTATTCTCAGAATGACTTGGTTG
AGTACTCACCAGTCACAGAAAAGCATCTTACGGATGGCATGACAGTAAGAGAATTATGCAGTGCTGCCAT
AACCATGAGTGATAACACTGCGGCCAACTTACTTCTGACAACGATCGGAGGACCGAAGGAGCTAACCGCT
TTTTTGCACAACATGGGGGATCATGTAACTCGCCTTGATCGTTGGGAACCGGAGCTGAATGAAGCCATAC
CAAACGACGAGCGTGACACCACGATGCCTGTAGCAATGGCAACAACGTTGCGCAAACTATTAACTGGCGA
ACTACTTACTCTAGCTTCCCGGCAACAATTAATAGACTGGATGGAGGCGGATAAAGTTGCAGGACCACTT
CTGCGCTCGGCCCTTCCGGCTGGCTGGTTTATTGCTGATAAATCTGGAGCCGGTGAGCGTGGGTCTCGCG
GTATCATTGCAGCACTGGGGCCAGATGGTAAGCCCTCCCGTATCGTAGTTATCTACACGACGGGGAGTCA
GGCAACTATGGATGAACGAAATAGACAGATCGCTGAGATAGGTGCCTCACTGATTAAGCATTGGTAACTG
TCAGACCAAGTTTACTCATATATACTTTAGATTGATTTAAAACTTCATTTTTAATTTAAAAGGATCTAGG
TGAAGATCCTTTTTGATAATCTCATGACCAAAATCCCTTAACGTGAGTTTTCGTTCCACTGAGCGTCAGA
CCCCGTAGAAAAGATCAAAGGATCTTCTTGAGATCCTTTTTTTCTGCGCGTAATCTGCTGCTTGCAAACA
AAAAAACCACCGCTACCAGCGGTGGTTTGTTTGCCGGATCAAGAGCTACCAACTCTTTTTCCGAAGGTAA
CTGGCTTCAGCAGAGCGCAGATACCAAATACTGTTCTTCTAGTGTAGCCGTAGTTAGGCCACCACTTCAA
GAACTCTGTAGCACCGCCTACATACCTCGCTCTGCTAATCCTGTTACCAGTGGCTGCTGCCAGTGGCGAT
AAGTCGTGTCTTACCGGGTTGGACTCAAGACGATAGTTACCGGATAAGGCGCAGCGGTCGGGCTGAACGG
GGGGTTCGTGCACACAGCCCAGCTTGGAGCGAACGACCTACACCGAACTGAGATACCTACAGCGTGAGCT
ATGAGAAAGCGCCACGCTTCCCGAAGGGAGAAAGGCGGACAGGTATCCGGTAAGCGGCAGGGTCGGAACA
GGAGAGCGCACGAGGGAGCTTCCAGGGGGAAACGCCTGGTATCTTTATAGTCCTGTCGGGTTTCGCCACC
TCTGACTTGAGCGTCGATTTTTGTGATGCTCGTCAGGGGGGCGGAGCCTATGGAAAAACGCCAGCAACGC
GGCCTTTTTACGGTTCCTGGCCTTTTGCTGGCCTTTTGCTCACATGTTCTTTCCTGCGTTATCCCCTGAT
TCTGTGGATAACCGTATTACCGCCTTTGAGTGAGCTGATACCGCTCGCCGCAGCCGAACGACCGAGCGCA
GCGAGTCAGTGAGCGAGGAAGCGGAAGAGCGCCCAATACGCAAACCGCCTCTCCCCGCGCGTTGGCCGAT
TCATTAATGCAGCTGGCACGACAGGTTTCCCGACTGGAAAGCGGGCAGTGAGCGCAACGCAATTAATGTG
AGTTAGCTCACTCATTAGGCACCCCAGGCTTTACACTTTATGCTTCCGGCTCGTATGTTGTGTGGAATTG
TGAGCGGATAACAATTTCACACAGGAAACAGCTATGACCATGATTACGCCAAGCGCGCAATTAACCCTCA
CTAAAGGGAACAAAAGCTGGAGCTGCAAGC
