>Addgene plasmid #144493 | TFORF3017 | depositor partial sequence | sequence record 285594 | Insert
ATCGATTGATCAACAAGTTTGTACAAAAAAGTTGGCATGTACCTCCACACAGAGGGCTTCTCTGGGCCCT
CTCCAGGTGACGGGGCCATGGGCTATGGCTATGAGAAACCTCTGCGACCATTCCCAGATGATGTCTGCGT
TGTCCCTGAGAAATTTGAAGGAGACATCAAGCAGGAAGGGGTCGGTGCATTTCGAGAGGGGCCGCCCTAC
CAGCGCCGGGGTGCCCTGCAGCTGTGGCAATTTCTGGTGGCCTTGCTGGATGACCCAACAAATGCCCATT
TCATTGCCTGGACGGGCCGGGGAATGGAGTTCAAGCTCATTGAGCCTGAGGAGGTCGCCAGGCTCTGGGG
CATCCAGAAGAACCGGCCAGCCATGAATTACGACAAGCTGAGCCGCTCGCTCCGATACTATTATGAGAAA
GGCATCATGCAGAAGGTGGCTGGTGAGCGTTACGTGTACAAGTTTGTGTGTGAGCCCGAGGCCCTCTTCT
CTTTGGCCTTCCCGGACAATCAGCGTCCAGCTCTCAAGGCTGAGTTTGACCGGCCTGTCAGTGAGGAGGA
CACAGTCCCTTTGTCCCACTTGGATGAGAGCCCCGCCTACCTCCCAGAGCTGGCTGGCCCCGCCCAGCCA
TTTGGCCCCAAGGGTGGCTACTCTTACTACCCAACTTTCTTGTACAAAGTGGTTGATATCGGTAAGCCTA
TCCCTAACCCTCTCCTCGGTCTCGATTCTACGTAGTAATGAACTAGTCCGTAACTTGAAAGTATTTCGAT
TTCTTGGCTTTATATATCTTGTGGAAAGGACGAATAGCCTCATCACGTTTCCTCCGA
