>Addgene plasmid #144493 | TFORF3017 | depositor partial sequence | sequence record 285595 | Barcode
ATAGCCTCATCACGTTTCCTCCGA
